>Addgene plasmid #75779 | HK3 gRNA (BRDN0001146645) | addgene full sequence | sequence record 184550 | Addgene Assembled Sequence
CCCGGGTGCAAAGATGGATAAAGTTTTAAACAGAGAGGAATCTTTGCAGCTAATGGACCTTCTAGGTCTT
GAAAGGAGTGGGAATTGGCTCCGGTGCCCGTCAGTGGGCAGAGCGCACATCGCCCACAGTCCCCGAGAAG
TTGGGGGGAGGGGTCGGCAATTGATCCGGTGCCTAGAGAAGGTGGCGCGGGGTAAACTGGGAAAGTGATG
TCGTGTACTGGCTCCGCCTTTTTCCCGAGGGTGGGGGAGAACCGTATATAAGTGCAGTAGTCGCCGTGAA
CGTTCTTTTTCGCAACGGGTTTGCCGCCAGAACACAGGTAAGTGCCGTGTGTGGTTCCCGCGGGCCTGGC
CTCTTTACGGGTTATGGCCCTTGCGTGCCTTGAATTACTTCCACCTGGCTGCAGTACGTGATTCTTGATC
CCGAGCTTCGGGTTGGAAGTGGGTGGGAGAGTTCGAGGCCTTGCGCTTAAGGAGCCCCTTCGCCTCGTGC
TTGAGTTGAGGCCTGGCCTGGGCGCTGGGGCCGCCGCGTGCGAATCTGGTGGCACCTTCGCGCCTGTCTC
GCTGCTTTCGATAAGTCTCTAGCCATTTAAAATTTTTGATGACCTGCTGCGACGCTTTTTTTCTGGCAAG
ATAGTCTTGTAAATGCGGGCCAAGATCTGCACACTGGTATTTCGGTTTTTGGGGCCGCGGGCGGCGACGG
GGCCCGTGCGTCCCAGCGCACATGTTCGGCGAGGCGGGGCCTGCGAGCGCGGCCACCGAGAATCGGACGG
GGGTAGTCTCAAGCTGGCCGGCCTGCTCTGGTGCCTGGCCTCGCGCCGCCGTGTATCGCCCCGCCCTGGG
CGGCAAGGCTGGCCCGGTCGGCACCAGTTGCGTGAGCGGAAAGATGGCCGCTTCCCGGCCCTGCTGCAGG
GAGCTCAAAATGGAGGACGCGGCGCTCGGGAGAGCGGGCGGGTGAGTCACCCACACAAAGGAAAAGGGCC
TTTCCGTCCTCAGCCGTCGCTTCATGTGACTCCACGGAGTACCGGGCGCCGTCCAGGCACCTCGATTAGT
TCTCGAGCTTTTGGAGTACGTCGTCTTTAGGTTGGGGGGAGGGGTTTTATGCGATGGAGTTTCCCCACAC
TGAGTGGGTGGAGACTGAAGTTAGGCCAGCTTGGCACTTGATGTAATTCTCCTTGGAATTTGCCCTTTTT
GAGTTTGGATCTTGGTTCATTCTCAAGCCTCAGACAGTGGTTCAAAGTTTTTTTCTTCCATTTCAGGTGT
CGTGACGTACGGCCACCATGACCGAGTACAAGCCCACGGTGCGCCTCGCCACCCGCGACGACGTCCCCAG
GGCCGTACGCACCCTCGCCGCCGCGTTCGCCGACTACCCCGCCACGCGCCACACCGTCGATCCGGACCGC
CACATCGAGCGGGTCACCGAGCTGCAAGAACTCTTCCTCACGCGCGTCGGGCTCGACATCGGCAAGGTGT
GGGTCGCGGACGACGGCGCCGCCGTGGCGGTCTGGACCACGCCGGAGAGCGTCGAAGCGGGGGCGGTGTT
CGCCGAGATCGGCCCGCGCATGGCCGAGTTGAGCGGTTCCCGGCTGGCCGCGCAGCAACAGATGGAAGGC
CTCCTGGCGCCGCACCGGCCCAAGGAGCCCGCGTGGTTCCTGGCCACCGTCGGAGTCTCGCCCGACCACC
AGGGCAAGGGTCTGGGCAGCGCCGTCGTGCTCCCCGGAGTGGAGGCGGCCGAGCGCGCCGGGGTGCCCGC
CTTCCTGGAGACCTCCGCGCCCCGCAACCTCCCCTTCTACGAGCGGCTCGGCTTCACCGTCACCGCCGAC
GTCGAGGTGCCCGAAGGACCGCGCACCTGGTGCATGACCCGCAAGCCCGGTGCCTGAACGCGTTAAGTCG
ACAATCAACCTCTGGATTACAAAATTTGTGAAAGATTGACTGGTATTCTTAACTATGTTGCTCCTTTTAC
GCTATGTGGATACGCTGCTTTAATGCCTTTGTATCATGCTATTGCTTCCCGTATGGCTTTCATTTTCTCC
TCCTTGTATAAATCCTGGTTGCTGTCTCTTTATGAGGAGTTGTGGCCCGTTGTCAGGCAACGTGGCGTGG
TGTGCACTGTGTTTGCTGACGCAACCCCCACTGGTTGGGGCATTGCCACCACCTGTCAGCTCCTTTCCGG
GACTTTCGCTTTCCCCCTCCCTATTGCCACGGCGGAACTCATCGCCGCCTGCCTTGCCCGCTGCTGGACA
GGGGCTCGGCTGTTGGGCACTGACAATTCCGTGGTGTTGTCGGGGAAATCATCGTCCTTTCCTTGGCTGC
TCGCCTGTGTTGCCACCTGGATTCTGCGCGGGACGTCCTTCTGCTACGTCCCTTCGGCCCTCAATCCAGC
GGACCTTCCTTCCCGCGGCCTGCTGCCGGCTCTGCGGCCTCTTCCGCGTCTTCGCCTTCGCCCTCAGACG
AGTCGGATCTCCCTTTGGGCCGCCTCCCCGCGTCGACTTTAAGACCAATGACTTACAAGGCAGCTGTAGA
TCTTAGCCACTTTTTAAAAGAAAAGGGGGGACTGGAAGGGCTAATTCACTCCCAACGAAGACAAGATCTG
CTTTTTGCTTGTACTGGGTCTCTCTGGTTAGACCAGATCTGAGCCTGGGAGCTCTCTGGCTAACTAGGGA
ACCCACTGCTTAAGCCTCAATAAAGCTTGCCTTGAGTGCTTCAAGTAGTGTGTGCCCGTCTGTTGTGTGA
CTCTGGTAACTAGAGATCCCTCAGACCCTTTTAGTCAGTGTGGAAAATCTCTAGCAGTACGTATAGTAGT
TCATGTCATCTTATTATTCAGTATTTATAACTTGCAAAGAAATGAATATCAGAGAGTGAGAGGAACTTGT
TTATTGCAGCTTATAATGGTTACAAATAAAGCAATAGCATCACAAATTTCACAAATAAAGCATTTTTTTC
ACTGCATTCTAGTTGTGGTTTGTCCAAACTCATCAATGTATCTTATCATGTCTGGCTCTAGCTATCCCGC
CCCTAACTCCGCCCATCCCGCCCCTAACTCCGCCCAGTTCCGCCCATTCTCCGCCCCATGGCTGACTAAT
TTTTTTTATTTATGCAGAGGCCGAGGCCGCCTCGGCCTCTGAGCTATTCCAGAAGTAGTGAGGAGGCTTT
TTTGGAGGCCTAGGGACGTACCCAATTCGCCCTATAGTGAGTCGTATTACGCGCGCTCACTGGCCGTCGT
TTTACAACGTCGTGACTGGGAAAACCCTGGCGTTACCCAACTTAATCGCCTTGCAGCACATCCCCCTTTC
GCCAGCTGGCGTAATAGCGAAGAGGCCCGCACCGATCGCCCTTCCCAACAGTTGCGCAGCCTGAATGGCG
AATGGG
[124 nt withheld, positions 3367-3490]
C
[91 nt withheld, positions 3492-3582]
A
[49 nt withheld, positions 3584-3632]
CCTTTGACGTTGGAGTCCACGTTCTTT
[37 nt withheld, positions 3660-3696]
ACCCTATCTCGGTCTATTCTTTTGATTTATAAGGGATTTTGCCGATTTCGGCCTATTGGTTAAAAAATGA
GCTGATTTAACAAAAATTTAACGCGAATTTTAACAAAATATTAACGCTTACAATTTAGGTGGCACTTTTC
GGGGAAATGTGCGCGGAACCCCTATTTGTTTATTTTTCTAAATACATTCAAATATGTATCCGCTCATGAG
ACAATAACCCTGATAAATGCTTCAATAATATTGAAAAAGGAAGAGTATGAGTATTCAACATTTCCGTGTC
GCCCTTATTCCCTTTTTTGCGGCATTTTGCCTTCCTGTTTTTGCTCACCCAGAAACGCTGGTGAAAGTAA
AAGATGCTGAAGATCAGTTGGGTGCACGAGTGGGTTACATCGAACTGGATCTCAACAGCGGTAAGATCCT
TGAGAGTTTTCGCCCCGAAGAACGTTTTCCAATGATGAGCACTTTTAAAGTTCTGCTATGTGGCGCGGTA
TTATCCCGTATTGACGCCGGGCAAGAGCAACTCGGTCGCCGCATACACTATTCTCAGAATGACTTGGTTG
AGTACTCACCAGTCACAGAAAAGCATCTTACGGATGGCATGACAGTAAGAGAATTATGCAGTGCTGCCAT
AACCATGAGTGATAACACTGCGGCCAACTTACTTCTGACAACGATCGGAGGACCGAAGGAGCTAACCGCT
TTTTTGCACAACATGGGGGATCATGTAACTCGCCTTGATCGTTGGGAACCGGAGCTGAATGAAGCCATAC
CAAACGACGAGCGTGACACCACGATGCCTGTAGCAATGGCAACAACGTTGCGCAAACTATTAACTGGCGA
ACTACTTACTCTAGCTTCCCGGCAACAATTAATAGACTGGATGGAGGCGGATAAAGTTGCAGGACCACTT
CTGCGCTCGGCCCTTCCGGCTGGCTGGTTTATTGCTGATAAATCTGGAGCCGGTGAGCGTGGGTCTCGCG
GTATCATTGCAGCACTGGGGCCAGATGGTAAGCCCTCCCGTATCGTAGTTATCTACACGACGGGGAGTCA
GGCAACTATGGATGAACGAAATAGACAGATCGCTGAGATAGGTGCCTCACTGATTAAGCATTGGTAACTG
TCAGACCAAGTTTACTCATATATACTTTAGATTGATTTAAAACTTCATTTTTAATTTAAAAGGATCTAGG
TGAAGATCCTTTTTGATAATCTCATGACCAAAATCCCTTAACGTGAGTTTTCGTTCCACTGAGCGTCAGA
CCCCGTAGAAAAGATCAAAGGATCTTCTTGAGATCCTTTTTTTCTGCGCGTAATCTGCTGCTTGCAAACA
AAAAAACCACCGCTACCAGCGGTGGTTTGTTTGCCGGATCAAGAGCTACCAACTCTTTTTCCGAAGGTAA
CTGGCTTCAGCAGAGCGCAGATACCAAATACTGTTCTTCTAGTGTAGCCGTAGTTAGGCCACCACTTCAA
GAACTCTGTAGCACCGCCTACATACCTCGCTCTGCTAATCCTGTTACCAGTGGCTGCTGCCAGTGGCGAT
AAGTCGTGTCTTACCGGGTTGGACTCAAGACGATAGTTACCGGATAAGGCGCAGCGGTCGGGCTGAACGG
GGGGTTCGTGCACACAGCCCAGCTTGGAGCGAACGACCTACACCGAACTGAGATACCTACAGCGTGAGCT
ATGAGAAAGCGCCACGCTTCCCGAAGGGAGAAAGGCGGACAGGTATCCGGTAAGCGGCAGGGTCGGAACA
GGAGAGCGCACGAGGGAGCTTCCAGGGGGAAACGCCTGGTATCTTTATAGTCCTGTCGGGTTTCGCCACC
TCTGACTTGAGCGTCGATTTTTGTGATGCTCGTCAGGGGGGCGGAGCCTATGGAAAAACGCCAGCAACGC
GGCCTTTTTACGGTTCCTGGCCTTTTGCTGGCCTTTTGCTCACATGTTCTTTCCTGCGTTATCCCCTGAT
TCTGTGGATAACCGTATTACCGCCTTTGAGTGAGCTGATACCGCTCGCCGCAGCCGAACGACCGAGCGCA
GCGAGTCAGTGAGCGAGGAAGCGGAAGAGCGCCCAATACGCAAACCGCCTCTCCCCGCGCGTTGGCCGAT
TCATTAATGCAGCTGGCACGACAGGTTTCCCGACTGGAAAGCGGGCAGTGAGCGCAACGCAATTAATGTG
AGTTAGCTCACTCATTAGGCACCCCAGGCTTTACACTTTATGCTTCCGGCTCGTATGTTGTGTGGAATTG
TGAGCGGATAACAATTTCACACAGGAAACAGCTATGACCATGATTACGCCAAGCGCGCAATTAACCCTCA
CTAAAGGGAACAAAAGCTGGAGCTGCAAGCTTAATGTAGTCTTATGCAATACTCTTGTAGTCTTGCAACA
TGGTAACGATGAGTTAGCAACATGCCTTACAAGGAGAGAAAAAGCACCGTGCATGCCGATTGGTGGAAGT
AAGGTGGTACGATCGTGCCTTATTAGGAAGGCAACAGACGGGTCTGACATGGATTGGACGAACCACTGAA
TTGCCGCATTGCAGAGATATTGTATTTAAGTGCCTAGCTCGATACATAAACGGGTCTCTCTGGTTAGACC
AGATCTGAGCCTGGGAGCTCTCTGGCTAACTAGGGAACCCACTGCTTAAGCCTCAATAAAGCTTGCCTTG
AGTGCTTCAAGTAGTGTGTGCCCGTCTGTTGTGTGACTCTGGTAACTAGAGATCCCTCAGACCCTTTTAG
TCAGTGTGGAAAATCTCTAGCAGTGGCGCCCGAACAGGGACTTGAAAGCGAAAGGGAAACCAGAGGAGCT
CTCTCGACGCAGGACTCGGCTTGCTGAAGCGCGCACGGCAAGAGGCGAGGGGCGGCGACTGGTGAGTACG
CCAAAAATTTTGACTAGCGGAGGCTAGAAGGAGAGAGATGGGTGCGAGAGCGTCAGTATTAAGCGGGGGA
GAATTAGATCGCGATGGGAAAAAATTCGGTTAAGGCCAGGGGGAAAGAAAAAATATAAATTAAAACATAT
AGTATGGGCAAGCAGGGAGCTAGAACGATTCGCAGTTAATCCTGGCCTGTTAGAAACATCAGAAGGCTGT
AGACAAATACTGGGACAGCTACAACCATCCCTTCAGACAGGATCAGAAGAACTTAGATCATTATATAATA
CAGTAGCAACCCTCTATTGTGTGCATCAAAGGATAGAGATAAAAGACACCAAGGAAGCTTTAGACAAGAT
AGAGGAAGAGCAAAACAAAAGTAAGACCACCGCACAGCAAGCGGCCGCTGATCTTCAGACCTGGAGGAGG
AGATATGAGGGACAATTGGAGAAGTGAATTATATAAATATAAAGTAGTAAAAATTGAACCATTAGGAGTA
GCACCCACCAAGGCAAAGAGAAGAGTGGTGCAGAGAGAAAAAAGAGCAGTGGGAATAGGAGCTTTGTTCC
TTGGGTTCTTGGGAGCAGCAGGAAGCACTATGGGCGCAGCGTCAATGACGCTGACGGTACAGGCCAGACA
ATTATTGTCTGGTATAGTGCAGCAGCAGAACAATTTGCTGAGGGCTATTGAGGCGCAACAGCATCTGTTG
CAACTCACAGTCTGGGGCATCAAGCAGCTCCAGGCAAGAATCCTGGCTGTGGAAAGATACCTAAAGGATC
AACAGCTCCTGGGGATTTGGGGTTGCTCTGGAAAACTCATTTGCACCACTGCTGTGCCTTGGAATGCTAG
TTGGAGTAATAAATCTCTGGAACAGATTTGGAATCACACGACCTGGATGGAGTGGGACAGAGAAATTAAC
AATTACACAAGCTTAATACACTCCTTAATTGAAGAATCGCAAAACCAGCAAGAAAAGAATGAACAAGAAT
TATTGGAATTAGATAAATGGGCAAGTTTGTGGAATTGGTTTAACATAACAAATTGGCTGTGGTATATAAA
ATTATTCATAATGATAGTAGGAGGCTTGGTAGGTTTAAGAATAGTTTTTGCTGTACTTTCTATAGTGAAT
AGAGTTAGGCAGGGATATTCACCATTATCGTTTCAGACCCACCTCCCAACCCCGAGGGGACCCAGAGAGG
GCCTATTTCCCATGATTCCTTCATATTTGCATATACGATACAAGGCTGTTAGAGAGATAATTAGAATTAA
TTTGACTGTAAACACAAAGATATTAGTACAAAATACGTGACGTAGAAAGTAATAATTTCTTGGGTAGTTT
GCAGTTTTAAAATTATGTTTTAAAATGGACTATCATATGCTTACCGTAACTTGAAAGTATTTCGATTTCT
TGGCTTTATATATCTTGTGGAAAGGACGAAACACCGATCATGGTTCAACCGGAATGGTTTTAGAGCTAGA
AATAGCAAGTTAAAATAAGGCTAGTCCGTTATCAACTTGAAAAAGTGGCACCGAGTCGGTGCTTTTTTAA
GCTTGGCGTAACTAGATCTTGAGACAAATGGCAGTATTCATCCACAATTTTAAAAGAAAAGGGGGGATTG
GGGGGTACAGTGCAGGGGAAAGAATAGTAGACATAATAGCAACAGACATACAAACTAAAGAATTACAAAA
ACAAATTACAAAAATTCAAAATTTTCGGGTTTATTACAGGGACAGCAGAGATCCACTTTGGCGCCGGCTC
GAGGGGG
Features (pLannotate 1.2.2; 29 found; start..end, strand, type, name):
     14..80      +  CDS            small t antigen (fragment): SV40 (simian virus 40) small t antigen
    106..317     +  promoter       EF-1α core promoter: core promoter for human elongation factor EF-1α
    318..1256    +  intron         EF-1α intron A: intron upstream of the start codon of human EF-1α
   1278..1877    +  CDS            PuroR (fragment): puromycin N-acetyltransferase; pac from Streptomyces; confers resistance to puromycin
   1893..2481    +  misc_feature   WPRE: woodchuck hepatitis virus posttranscriptional regulatory element
   2532..2551    +  misc_feature   cPPT/CTS (fragment): central polypurine tract and central termination sequence of HIV-1
   2553..2786    +  LTR            3' LTR (ΔU3): self-inactivating 3' long terminal repeat (LTR) from HIV-1
   2864..2985    +  polyA_signal   SV40 poly(A) signal: SV40 polyadenylation signal
   3025..3160    +  rep_origin     SV40 ori: SV40 origin of replication
   3181..3199    -  promoter       T7 promoter: promoter for bacteriophage T7 RNA polymerase
   3207..3362    +  CDS            lacZα (fragment): LacZα fragment of β-galactosidase; lacZ fragment
   3367..3795    +  rep_origin     f1 ori (sequence partly withheld): f1 bacteriophage origin of replication; arrow indicates direction of (+) strand synthesis
   3848..3952    +  promoter       AmpR promoter: bla
   3953..4813    +  CDS            AmpR: β-lactamase; bla; confers resistance to ampicillin, carbenicillin, and related antibiotics
   4984..5572    +  rep_origin     ori: high-copy-number ColE1/pMB1/pBR322/pUC origin of replication
   5755..5847    +  CDS            lacI (fragment): lac repressor; lacI; The lac repressor binds to the lac operator to inhibit transcription in E. coli. This inhibition can be relieved by adding lactose or isopropyl-β-D-thiogalactopyranoside (IPTG).
   5860..5881    +  protein_bind   CAP binding site: CAP binding activates transcription in the presence of cAMP. E. coli catabolite activator protein
   5896..5926    +  promoter       lac promoter: promoter for the E. coli lac operon
   5934..5950    +  protein_bind   lac operator: The lac repressor binds to the lac operator to inhibit transcription in E. coli. This inhibition can be relieved by adding lactose or isopropyl-β-D-thiogalactopyranoside (IPTG). lac repressor encoded by lacI
   5995..6013    +  promoter       T3 promoter: promoter for bacteriophage T3 RNA polymerase
   6041..6267    +  promoter       RSV promoter: Rous sarcoma virus enhancer/promoter
   6268..6448    +  LTR            5' LTR (truncated): truncated 5' long terminal repeat (LTR) from HIV-1
   6495..6620    +  misc_feature   HIV-1 Ψ: packaging signal of human immunodeficiency virus type 1
   6604..6967    +  CDS            HIV-1 gag (fragment): gag protein from human immunodeficiency virus 1; gag
   7113..7346    +  misc_feature   RRE: The Rev response element (RRE) of HIV-1 allows for Rev-dependent mRNA export from the nucleus to the cytoplasm.
   7723..7749    +  CDS            Rev (fragment): human immunodeficiency virus 1 (HIV-1) Rev protein; rev; enhances nuclear export of unspliced and incompletely spliced viral mRNAs
   7753..7993    +  promoter       U6 promoter: RNA polymerase III promoter for human U6 snRNA
   8023..8098    +  misc_RNA       gRNA scaffold: guide RNA scaffold for the Streptococcus pyogenes CRISPR/Cas9 system
   8154..8271    +  misc_feature   cPPT/CTS: central polypurine tract and central termination sequence of HIV-1
