[The description below was written by a language model from this plasmid's Addgene catalogue record and pLannotate feature annotations shown in this document.]
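Description:
HK3 gRNA (BRDN0001146645) is a third-generation lentiviral guide RNA plasmid built on the lentiGuide-Puro backbone and designed to target human HK3 (hexokinase 3, reference transcript NM_002115.2). The catalogue's gene links also list HOOK3 because it shares the alias HK3, but the stated design reference corresponds to HK3. The plasmid is propagated in E. coli through a high-copy ColE1/pUC-type origin with ampicillin selection from the β-lactamase gene. The backbone also carries an f1 origin, an SV40 origin and poly(A) signal, and remnants of lac and T7/T3 cloning-vector elements.

The lentiviral transfer cassette begins with an RSV promoter fused to a truncated HIV-1 5' LTR, which makes genomic RNA production independent of Tat. This is followed by the Ψ packaging signal with a partial gag sequence and the Rev response element for Rev-dependent nuclear export. It ends in a ΔU3 self-inactivating 3' LTR. Within this unit, a human U6 RNA polymerase III promoter drives the HK3-specific spacer joined to the Streptococcus pyogenes Cas9 guide RNA scaffold. A cPPT/CTS element, which aids nuclear import of the viral genome, lies just downstream. An EF-1α core promoter with its intron A then expresses puromycin N-acetyltransferase for selection of transduced mammalian cells, with a WPRE enhancing transcript expression.

The plasmid does not encode Cas9, so it is meant for use with a separate Cas9 lentivector or in cells that already express Cas9, typically to knock out HK3. It belongs to a human kinome gRNA collection derived from work on optimized sgRNA design.
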