Addgene plasmid #75779: HK3 gRNA (BRDN0001146645)
Purpose: 3rd generation lentiviral gRNA plasmid targeting human HK3
Depositing lab: John Doench & David Root. Depositing organization: Broad Institute. Publication: Optimized sgRNA design to maximize activity and minimize off-target effects of CRISPR-Cas9. Doench JG, Fusi N, Sullender M, Hegde M, Vaimberg EW, Donovan KF, Smith I, Tothova Z, Wilen C, Orchard R, Virgin HW, Listgarten J, Root DE. Nat Biotechnol. 2016 Jan 18. doi: 10.1038/nbt.3437. PubMed 26780180.
Backbone
  Vector backbone: lentiGuide-Puro
  Backbone manufacturer: Zhang Lab (Addgene plasmid # 52963)
  Vector type: Mammalian Expression, Lentiviral, CRISPR
  Selectable markers: Puromycin
Growth in bacteria
  Bacterial resistance: Ampicillin, 100 μg/mL
  Growth temperature: 37°C
  Growth strain: DH5alpha
  Copy number: High Copy
Gene/Insert
  Gene/Insert name: HK3 (alt names: HK3; NM_002115.2)
  gRNA/shRNA sequence: ATCATGGTTCAACCGGAATG
  Species: H. sapiens (human)
  Entrez Gene: HK3 (a.k.a. HKIII, HXK3); HOOK3 (a.k.a. HK3)
  Promoter: hU6
  Cloning method: Unknown
  Sequencing primers: 5′ U6-F; 3′ pS2-R
Terms and licenses: Academic/Nonprofit Terms; Industry Terms: Not Available to Industry
Depositor comments: The gRNA was designed to target the following Genbank reference sequence(s): NM_002115.2. Note that this plasmid does NOT contain Cas9. It should be used in conjunction with lentiCas9-Blast (Addgene #52962) or otherwise with cell lines already expressing Cas9. Browse the full kinome gRNA library at http://www.addgene.org/pooled-library/broadgpp-human-kinome/ or visit http://www.broadinstitute.org/rnai/public/ for detailed protocols and information.
How to cite: HK3 gRNA (BRDN0001146645) was a gift from John Doench & David Root (Addgene plasmid # 75779 ; http://n2t.net/addgene:75779 ; RRID:Addgene_75779)
