>Addgene plasmid #75779 | HK3 gRNA (BRDN0001146645) | depositor partial sequence | sequence record 143239 | Target Sequence
ATCATGGTTCAACCGGAATG
