>Addgene plasmid #75779 | HK3 gRNA (BRDN0001146645) | addgene partial sequence | sequence record 184549 | hU6-F
TACGTGACGTAGAAAGTAATAATTTCTTGGGTAGTTTGCAGTTTTAAAATTATGTTTTAAAATGGACTAT
CATATGCTTACCGTAACTTGAAAGTATTTCGATTTCTTGGCTTTATATATCTTGTGGAAAGGACGAAACA
CCGATCATGGTTCAACCGGAATGGTCTCACACCGCGGTTCTCTGCGTGAAGGGGTTTTAGAGCTAGAAAT
AGCAAGTTAAAATAAGGCTAGTCCGTTATCAACTTGAAAAAGTGGCACCGAGTCGGTGCTTTTTTAAGCT
TGGCGTAACTAGATCTTGAGACAAATGGCAGTATTCATCCACAATTTTAAAAGAAAAGGGGGGATTGGGG
GGTACAGTGCAGGGGAAAGAATAGTAGACATAATAGCAACAGACATACAAACTAAAGAATTACAAAAACA
AATTACAAAAATTCAAAATTTTCGGGTTTATTACAGGGACAGCAGAGATCCACTTTGGCGCCGGCTCGAG
GGGGCCCGGGTGCAAAGATGGATAAAGTTTTAAACAGAGAGGAATCTTTGCAGCTAATGGACCTTCTAGG
TCTTGAAAGG
